LOCUS       Exported 2303 bp ds-DNA circular SYN 12-MAY-2021
DEFINITION  Phytobricks Level 0 part.
ACCESSION   .
VERSION     .
KEYWORDS    pEPKK0CM0111
SOURCE      synthetic DNA construct
  ORGANISM  synthetic DNA construct
REFERENCE   1 (bases 1 to 2303)
  AUTHORS   Cai YM, Kallam K, Tidd H, Gendarini G, Salzman A, Patron NJ
  TITLE     Rational design of minimal synthetic promoters for plants.
  JOURNAL   Nucleic Acids Res. 2020 Aug 28. pii: 5897334. doi:
            10.1093/nar/gkaa682.
  PUBMED    32856047
REFERENCE   2 (bases 1 to 2303)
  AUTHORS   .
  TITLE     Direct Submission
  JOURNAL   Exported May 12, 2021 from SnapGene Server 1.1.58
            http://www.snapgene.com
FEATURES             Location/Qualifiers
     source          1..2303
                     /organism="synthetic DNA construct"
                     /mol_type="other DNA"
     terminator      523..617
                     /label=lambda t0 terminator
                     /note="transcription terminator from phage lambda"
     CDS             complement(638..1297)
                     /codon_start=1
                     /gene="cat"
                     /product="chloramphenicol acetyltransferase"
                     /label=CmR
                     /note="confers resistance to chloramphenicol"
                     /translation="MEKKITGYTTVDISQWHRKEHFEAFQSVAQCTYNQTVQLDITAFL
                     KTVKKNKHKFYPAFIHILARLMNAHPEFRMAMKDGELVIWDSVHPCYTVFHEQTETFSS
                     LWSEYHDDFRQFLHIYSQDVACYGENLAYFPKGFIENMFFVSANPWVSFTSFDLNVANM
                     DNFFAPVFTMGKYYTQGDKVLMPLAIQVHHAVCDGFHVGRMLNELQQYCDEWQGGA"
     primer_bind     1212..1231
                     /label=CAT-R
                     /note="Chloramphenicol resistance gene, reverse primer"
     primer_bind     1459..1477
                     /label=pBRforEco
                     /note="pBR322 vectors, upsteam of EcoRI site, forward
                     primer"
     terminator      1481..1524
                     /label=bacterial terminator
                     /note="putative bacterial transcription terminator"
     protein_bind    1556..1589
                     /label=attB
                     /bound_moiety="phage phi-C31 integrase"
                     /note="minimal attB site for the phi-C31 integrase (Groth
                     et al., 2000)"
     protein_bind    1615..1648
                     /label=attB
                     /bound_moiety="phage phi-C31 integrase"
                     /note="minimal attB site for the phi-C31 integrase (Groth
                     et al., 2000)"
     promoter        1665..1711
                     /label=minimal CaMV 35S promoter
                     /note="minimal 35S promoter from cauliflower mosaic virus"
     terminator      1803..1860
                     /label=his operon terminator
                     /note="This putative transcriptin terminator from the E.
                     coli his operon has a 2-bp deletion introduced during
                     synthesis. Its efficiency has not been determined."
     primer_bind     complement(1884..1901)
                     /label=L4440
                     /note="L4440 vector, forward primer"
     rep_origin      complement(2055..340)
                     /direction=LEFT
                     /label=ori
                     /note="high-copy-number ColE1/pMB1/pBR322/pUC origin of
                     replication"
     primer_bind     complement(2135..2154)
                     /label=pBR322ori-F
                     /note="pBR322 origin, forward primer"
ORIGIN
        1 ctgtgtgcac gaaccccccg ttcagcccga ccgctgcgcc ttatccggta actatcgtct
       61 tgagtccaac ccggtaagac acgacttatc gccactggca gcagccactg gtaacaggat
      121 tagcagagcg aggtatgtag gcggtgctac agagttcttg aagtggtggc ctaactacgg
      181 ctacactaga agaacagtat ttggtatctg cgctctgctg aagccagtta ccttcggaaa
      241 aagagttggt agctcttgat ccggcaaaca aaccaccgct ggtagcggtg gtttttttgt
      301 ttgcaagcag cagattacgc gcagaaaaaa aggatctcaa gaagatcctt tgatcttttc
      361 tacggggtct gacgctcagt ggaacgaaaa ctcacgttaa gggattttgg tcatgagatt
      421 atcaaaaagg atcttcacct agatcctttt aaattaaaaa tgaagtttta aatcaatcta
      481 aagtatatat gagtaaactt ggtctgacag ctcgaggctt ggattctcac caataaaaaa
      541 cgcccggcgg caaccgagcg ttctgaacaa atccagatgg agttctgagg tcattactgg
      601 atctatcaac aggagtccaa gcgagctcga tatcaaatta cgccccgccc tgccactcat
      661 cgcagtactg ttgtaattca ttaagcattc tgccgacatg gaagccatca caaacggcat
      721 gatgaacctg aatcgccagc ggcatcagca ccttgtcgcc ttgcgtataa tatttgccca
      781 tggtgaaaac gggggcgaag aagttgtcca tattggccac gtttaaatca aaactggtga
      841 aactcaccca gggattggct gagacgaaaa acatattctc aataaaccct ttagggaaat
      901 aggccaggtt ttcaccgtaa cacgccacat cttgcgaata tatgtgtaga aactgccgga
      961 aatcgtcgtg gtattcactc cagagcgatg aaaacgtttc agtttgctca tggaaaacgg
     1021 tgtaacaagg gtgaacacta tcccatatca ccagctcacc gtctttcatt gccatacgaa
     1081 attccggatg agcattcatc aggcgggcaa gaatgtgaat aaaggccgga taaaacttgt
     1141 gcttattttt ctttacggtc tttaaaaagg ccgtaatatc cagctgaacg gtctggttat
     1201 aggtacattg agcaactgac tgaaatgcct caaaatgttc tttacgatgc cattgggata
     1261 tatcaacggt ggtatatcca gtgatttttt tctccatttt agcttcctta gctcctgaaa
     1321 atctcgataa ctcaaaaaat acgcccggta gtgatcttat ttcattatgg tgaaagttgg
     1381 aacctcttac gtgcccgatc aactcgagtg ccacctgacg tctaagaaac cattattatc
     1441 atgacattaa cctataaaaa taggcgtatc acgaggcaga atttcagata aaaaaaatcc
     1501 ttagctttcg ctaaggatga tttctggaat tcggtctcac catggtgcgg tgcgggtgcc
     1561 agggcgtgcc cttgggctcc ccgggcgcgt actccactcc ccgagccggt gcgggtgcca
     1621 gggcgtgccc ttgggctccc cgggcgcgta ctccactccc cttcgcaaga cccttcctct
     1681 atataaggaa gttcatttca tttggagagg actccggtat ttttacaaca attaccacaa
     1741 caaaacaaac aacaaacaac attacaattt actattctag tcgaaaatgc gagaccctgc
     1801 agtccggcaa aaaagggcaa ggtgtcacca ccctgccctt tttctttaaa accgaaaaga
     1861 ttacttcgcg ttatgcaggc ttcctcgctc actgactcgc tgcgctcggt cgttcggctg
     1921 cggcgagcgg tatcagctca ctcaaaggcg gtaatacggt tatccacaga atcaggggat
     1981 aacgcaggaa agaacatgtg agcaaaaggc cagcaaaagg ccaggaaccg taaaaaggcc
     2041 gcgttgctgg cgtttttcca caggctccgc ccccctgacg agcatcacaa aaatcgacgc
     2101 tcaagtcaga ggtggcgaaa cccgacagga ctataaagat accaggcgtt tccccctgga
     2161 agctccctcg tgcgctctcc tgttccgacc ctgccgctta ccggatacct gtccgccttt
     2221 ctcccttcgg gaagcgtggc gctttctcat agctcacgct gtaggtatct cagttcggtg
     2281 taggtcgttc gctccaagct ggg
//
