[The description below was written by a language model from this plasmid's Addgene catalogue record and the feature table of its GenBank file.]
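Description:
pEPKK0CM0111 is a small (about 2.3 kb) Phytobricks Level 0 part plasmid built in the pUAP1 universal acceptor backbone, a synthetic-biology vector used to house standardised DNA parts for Type IIS (Golden Gate/MoClo-style) assembly. It is maintained in E. coli through a high-copy ColE1/pMB1-type origin of replication and selected with chloramphenicol via a cat (chloramphenicol acetyltransferase) gene, which is followed by the phage lambda t0 terminator. The part was inserted using BpiI sites that were destroyed during cloning, as is typical when a sequence is domesticated into a Level 0 acceptor. The insert region is bracketed by a putative bacterial terminator on one side and a his operon terminator on the other, which help insulate the part from read-through transcription in the bacterial host.

The insert is listed as MinSyn_068 and MinSyn_069, synthetic sequences from a study on the rational design of minimal synthetic promoters for plants. In the annotated sequence, the part comprises two tandem copies of the minimal attB site recognised by the phage phiC31 integrase, placed immediately upstream of a minimal CaMV 35S core promoter. This layout is consistent with a minimal synthetic plant promoter in which defined protein-binding sites sit upstream of a core promoter that has little activity by itself, so that expression could depend on a factor targeted to those sites. However, the record does not state what regulator is intended to bind, nor how the two MinSyn names map onto the annotated elements. The plasmid carries no coding sequence, reporter or plant selection marker. It is a promoter part intended for assembly with other standard parts into higher-level plant transcription units.
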