Addgene plasmid #154592: pEPKK0CM0111
Purpose: Phytobricks Level 0 part
Depositing lab: Nicola Patron. Depositing organization: Earlham Institute. Publication: Rational design of minimal synthetic promoters for plants. Cai YM, Kallam K, Tidd H, Gendarini G, Salzman A, Patron NJ. Nucleic Acids Res. 2020 Aug 28. pii: 5897334. doi: 10.1093/nar/gkaa682. PubMed 32856047.
Backbone
  Vector backbone: pUAP1
  Vector type: Synthetic Biology
Growth in bacteria
  Bacterial resistance: Chloramphenicol, 25 μg/mL
  Growth temperature: 37°C
  Growth strain: NEB Stable
  Copy number: High Copy
Gene/Insert
  Gene/Insert name: MinSyn_068 and MinSyn_069
  Species: Synthetic
  Cloning method: Restriction Enzyme; 5′ cloning site BpiI (destroyed during cloning); 3′ cloning site BpiI (destroyed during cloning)
Terms and licenses: Academic/Nonprofit Terms; Industry Terms: Not Available to Industry
Depositor comments: Please visit https://www.biorxiv.org/content/10.1101/2020.05.14.095406v1 for bioRxiv preprint.
How to cite: pEPKK0CM0111 was a gift from Nicola Patron (Addgene plasmid # 154592 ; http://n2t.net/addgene:154592 ; RRID:Addgene_154592)
